>Addgene plasmid #171216 | M-SPOTIT1.1 | addgene full sequence | sequence record 334863 | Addgene NGS Result
ATTAACCCTCACTAAAGGGAACAAAAGCTGGAGCTGCAAGCTTAATGTAGTCTTATGCAATACTCTTGTA
GTCTTGCAACATGGTAACGATGAGTTAGCAACATGCCTTACAAGGAGAGAAAAAGCACCGTGCATGCCGA
TTGGTGGAAGTAAGGTGGTACGATCGTGCCTTATTAGGAAGGCAACAGACGGGTCTGACATGGATTGGAC
GAACCACTGAATTGCCGCATTGCAGAGATATTGTATTTAAGTGCCTAGCTCGATACATAAACGGGTCTCT
CTGGTTAGACCAGATCTGAGCCTGGGAGCTCTCTGGCTAACTAGGGAACCCACTGCTTAAGCCTCAATAA
AGCTTGCCTTGAGTGCTTCAAGTAGTGTGTGCCCGTCTGTTGTGTGACTCTGGTAACTAGAGATCCCTCA
GACCCTTTTAGTCAGTGTGGAAAATCTCTAGCAGTGGCGCCCGAACAGGGACTTGAAAGCGAAAGGGAAA
CCAGAGGAGCTCTCTCGACGCAGGACTCGGCTTGCTGAAGCGCGCACGGCAAGAGGCGAGGGGCGGCGAC
TGGTGAGTACGCCAAAAATTTTGACTAGCGGAGGCTAGAAGGAGAGAGATGGGTGCGAGAGCGTCAGTAT
TAAGCGGGGGAGAATTAGATCGCGATGGGAAAAAATTCGGTTAAGGCCAGGGGGAAAGAAAAAATATAAA
TTAAAACATATAGTATGGGCAAGCAGGGAGCTAGAACGATTCGCAGTTAATCCTGGCCTGTTAGAAACAT
CAGAAGGCTGTAGACAAATACTGGGACAGCTACAACCATCCCTTCAGACAGGATCAGAAGAACTTAGATC
ATTATATAATACAGTAGCAACCCTCTATTGTGTGCATCAAAGGATAGAGATAAAAGACACCAAGGAAGCT
TTAGACAAGATAGAGGAAGAGCAAAACAAAAGTAAGACCACCGCACAGCAAGCGGCCGCTGATCTTCAGA
CCTGGAGGAGGAGATATGAGGGACAATTGGAGAAGTGAATTATATAAATATAAAGTAGTAAAAATTGAAC
CATTAGGAGTAGCACCCACCAAGGCAAAGAGAAGAGTGGTGCAGAGAGAAAAAAGAGCAGTGGGAATAGG
AGCTTTGTTCCTTGGGTTCTTGGGAGCAGCAGGAAGCACTATGGGCGCAGCGTCAATGACGCTGACGGTA
CAGGCCAGACAATTATTGTCTGGTATAGTGCAGCAGCAGAACAATTTGCTGAGGGCTATTGAGGCGCAAC
AGCATCTGTTGCAACTCACAGTCTGGGGCATCAAGCAGCTCCAGGCAAGAATCCTGGCTGTGGAAAGATA
CCTAAAGGATCAACAGCTCCTGGGGATTTGGGGTTGCTCTGGAAAACTCATTTGCACCACTGCTGTGCCT
TGGAATGCTAGTTGGAGTAATAAATCTCTGGAACAGATTTGGAATCACACGACCTGGATGGAGTGGGACA
GAGAAATTAACAATTACACAAGCTTAATACACTCCTTAATTGAAGAATCGCAAAACCAGCAAGAAAAGAA
TGAACAAGAATTATTGGAATTAGATAAATGGGCAAGTTTGTGGAATTGGTTTAACATAACAAATTGGCTG
TGGTATATAAAATTATTCATAATGATAGTAGGAGGCTTGGTAGGTTTAAGAATAGTTTTTGCTGTACTTT
CTATAGTGAATAGAGTTAGGCAGGGATATTCACCATTATCGTTTCAGACCCACCTCCCAACCCCGAGAGC
GCTGCCGTCTGGACCGATGGCTGTGTGGAAGTGCTCGCCGATAGTGGAAACAGACGCCCCAGCACTCGTC
CTAGGGCAAAGGATCTGCAGTAATGAGAATTCTAGATCTTGAGACAAATGGCAGTATTCATCCACAATTT
TAAAAGAAAAGGGGGGATTGGGGGGTACAGTGCAGGGGAAAGAATAGTAGACATAATAGCAACAGACATA
CAAACTAAAGAATTACAAAAACAAATTACAAAAATTCAAAATTTTCGGGTTTATTACAGGGACAGCAGAG
ATCCACTTTGGCGCCGGCTCGAGGGGGCCCGGGGTTATTAATAGTAATCAATTACGGGGTCATTAGTTCA
TAGCCCATATATGGAGTTCCGCGTTACATAACTTACGGTAAATGGCCCGCCTGGCTGACCGCCCAACGAC
CCCCGCCCATTGACGTCAATAATGACGTATGTTCCCATAGTAACGCCAATAGGGACTTTCCATTGACGTC
AATGGGTGGAGTATTTACGGTAAACTGCCCACTTGGCAGTACATCAAGTGTATCATATGCCAAGTACGCC
CCCTATTGACGTCAATGACGGTAAATGGCCCGCCTGGCATTATGCCCAGTACATGACCTTATGGGACTTT
CCTACTTGGCAGTACATCTACGTATTAGTCATCGCTATTACCATGGTGATGCGGTTTTGGCAGTACATCA
ATGGGCGTGGATAGCGGTTTGACTCACGGGGATTTCCAAGTCTCCACCCCATTGACGTCAATGGGAGTTT
GTTTTGGCACCAAAATCAACGGGACTTTCCAAAATGTCGTAACAACTCCGCCCCATTGACGCAAATGGGC
GGTAGGCGTGTACGGTGGGAGGTCTATATAAGCAGAGCTCTCTGGCTAACTGTCGGGATCCACCGCTAGC
CCACCATGAGACCCCAGATCCTGCTGCTCCTGGCCCTGCTGACCCTAGGCCTGGCTGACTACAAGGACGA
TGATGACGCCATGGACTCTTCCGCTGCTCCCACCAATGCCTCAAATTGTACAGACGCCTTGGCCTATAGC
TCTTGCTCTCCCGCACCATCTCCGGGAAGCTGGGTTAACCTCAGTCATCTCGACGGGAACCTGTCCGACC
CTTGTGGCCCTAATAGGACCGACCTCGGTGGTCGAGATAGCCTGTGCCCCCCTACTGGAAGCCCCAGCAT
GATCACAGCTATCACAATAATGGCTCTCTATAGTATCGTCTGCGTCGTGGGACTCTTTGGCAATTTTCTC
GTCATGTACGTTATCGTCAGATACACAAAGATGAAAACCGCAACCAATATTTACATCTTTAATCTGGCCC
TGGCGGATGCCCTTGCAACCAGTACACTGCCGTTTCAATCCGTGAATTATCTGATGGGCACATGGCCCTT
CGGAACCACTCTGTGCAAAATCGTAATCTCAATTGATTATTATAACATGTTCACCTCCATTTTTACCTTG
TGTACAATGTCAGTAGACCGCTATATCGCCGTATGCCACCCTGTCAAAGCTCTTGATTTCAGGACCCCTA
GGAATGCCAAGATCATCAATGTGTGCAATTGGATTCTGTCTAGCGCTATCGGCTTGCCGGTGATGTTCAT
GGCCACTACCAAGTACAGACAAGGTTCAATCGACTGTACCCTCACATTTTCACATCCCACGTGGTATTGG
GAGAACCTGCTGAAGATCTGTGTGTTCATCTTCGCCTTTATCATGCCAGTACTGATAATCACCGTTTGTT
ATGGTCTTATGATCCTGCGCCTGAAGAGCGTGCGCATGCTCAGCGGCTCCAAAGAAAAGGACCGGAACCT
TCGGCGAATCACACGGATGGTCCTGGTGGTTGTGGCTGTGTTCATTGTTTGCTGGACCCCTATTCATATT
TATGTTATAATTAAGGCCCTGGTGACCATCCCGGAAACCACATTCCAGACCGTTTCCTGGCACTTTTGTA
TAGCATTGGGATATACCAACAGTTGCCTTAATCCCGTTCTGTACGCGTTTCTGGACGAGAATTTCAAGCG
ATGCTTCAGGGAGTTCTGCTTCCCCCTCAAGATGCGCATGGAGCGGCAGGGCGCGCCCAACGTCTATATC
AAGGCCGACAAGCAGAAGAACGGCATCAAGGCGAACTTCCACATCCGCCACAACATCGAGGACGGCGGCG
TGCAGCTCGCCTACCACTACCAGCAGAACACCCCCATCGGCGACGGCCCCGTGCTGCTGCCCGACAACCA
CTACCTGAGCGTGCAGTCCAAACTTTCGAAAGACCCCAACGAGAAGCGCGATCACATGGTCCTGCTGGAG
TTCGTGACCGCCGCCGGGATCACTCTCGGCATGGACGAGCTGTACAAGGGCGGTACCGGAGGGAGCATGG
TGAGCAAGGGCGAGGAGCTGTTCACCGGGGTGGTGCCCATCCTGGTCGAGCTGGACGGCGACGTAAACGG
CCACAAGTTCAGCGTGTCCGGCGAGGGTGAGGGCGATGCCACCTACGGCAAGCTGACCCTGAAGTTCATC
TGCACCACCGGCAAGCTGCCCGTGCCCTGGCCCACCCTCGTGACCACCCTGACCTACGGCGTGCAGTGCT
TCAGCCGCTACCCCGACCACATGAAGCAGCACGACTTCTTCAAGTCCGCCATGCCCGAAGGCTACATCCA
GGAGCGCACCATCTTCTTCAAGGACGACGGCAACTACAAGACCCGCGCCGAGGTGAAGTTCGAGGGCGAC
ACCCTGGTGAACCGCATCGAGCTGAAGGGCATCGACTTCAAGGAGGACGGCAACATCCTGGGGCACAAGC
TGGAGTACAACCTTAAGGAAGATATCATGGCTCAAGTCCAACTTGTAGAGTCTGGAGGAGGTCTCGTGCG
GCCCGGCGGTAGCCTGCGACTCTCCTGTGTTGATTCAGAGAGGACGAGCTACCCTATGGGGTGGTTTAGA
CGGGCACCCGGAAAGGAGCGCGAATTCGTTGCAAGTATCACGTGGAGTGGCATTGACCCGACTTATGCTG
ATAGCGTTGCCGACCGGTTTACTACGTCCAGAGACGTTGCGAATAACACGCTGTACCTCCAGATGAACTC
TCTCAAGCACGAAGATACAGCGGTCTATTACTGTGCTGCAAGAGCACCCGTCGGTCAATCTTCCTCTCCT
TATGATTATGACTATTGGGGACAGGGGACTCAGGTAACTGTGTCCAGTTAGACGCGTTAAGTCGACAATC
AACCTCTGGATTACAAAATTTGTGAAAGATTGACTGGTATTCTTAACTATGTTGCTCCTTTTACGCTATG
TGGATACGCTGCTTTAATGCCTTTGTATCATGCTATTGCTTCCCGTATGGCTTTCATTTTCTCCTCCTTG
TATAAATCCTGGTTGCTGTCTCTTTATGAGGAGTTGTGGCCCGTTGTCAGGCAACGTGGCGTGGTGTGCA
CTGTGTTTGCTGACGCAACCCCCACTGGTTGGGGCATTGCCACCACCTGTCAGCTCCTTTCCGGGACTTT
CGCTTTCCCCCTCCCTATTGCCACGGCGGAACTCATCGCCGCCTGCCTTGCCCGCTGCTGGACAGGGGCT
CGGCTGTTGGGCACTGACAATTCCGTGGTGTTGTCGGGGAAATCATCGTCCTTTCCTTGGCTGCTCGCCT
GTGTTGCCACCTGGATTCTGCGCGGGACGTCCTTCTGCTACGTCCCTTCGGCCCTCAATCCAGCGGACCT
TCCTTCCCGCGGCCTGCTGCCGGCTCTGCGGCCTCTTCCGCGTCTTCGCCTTCGCCCTCAGACGAGTCGG
ATCTCCCTTTGGGCCGCCTCCCCGCGTCGACTTTAAGACCAATGACTTACAAGGCAGCTGTAGATCTTAG
CCACTTTTTAAAAGAAAAGGGGGGACTGGAAGGGCTAATTCACTCCCAACGAAGACAAGATCTGCTTTTT
GCTTGTACTGGGTCTCTCTGGTTAGACCAGATCTGAGCCTGGGAGCTCTCTGGCTAACTAGGGAACCCAC
TGCTTAAGCCTCAATAAAGCTTGCCTTGAGTGCTTCAAGTAGTGTGTGCCCGTCTGTTGTGTGACTCTGG
TAACTAGAGATCCCTCAGACCCTTTTAGTCAGTGTGGAAAATCTCTAGCAGTACGTATAGTAGTTCATGT
CATCTTATTATTCAGTATTTATAACTTGCAAAGAAATGAATATCAGAGAGTGAGAGGAACTTGTTTATTG
CAGCTTATAATGGTTACAAATAAAGCAATAGCATCACAAATTTCACAAATAAAGCATTTTTTTCACTGCA
TTCTAGTTGTGGTTTGTCCAAACTCATCAATGTATCTTATCATGTCTGGCTCTAGCTATCCCGCCCCTAA
CTCCGCCCATCCCGCCCCTAACTCCGCCCAGTTCCGCCCATTCTCCGCCCCATGGCTGACTAATTTTTTT
TATTTATGCAGAGGCCGAGGCCGCCTCGGCCTCTGAGCTATTCCAGAAGTAGTGAGGAGGCTTTTTTGGA
GGCCTAGGGACGTACCCAATTCGCCCTATAGTGAGTCGTATTACGCGCGCTCACTGGCCGTCGTTTTACA
ACGTCGTGACTGGGAAAACCCTGGCGTTACCCAACTTAATCGCCTTGCAGCACATCCCCCTTTCGCCAGC
TGGCGTAATAGCGAAGAGGCCCGCACCGATCGCCCTTCCCAACAGTTGCGCAGCCTGAATGGCGAATGGG
[124 nt withheld, positions 6441-6564]
C
[91 nt withheld, positions 6566-6656]
A
[49 nt withheld, positions 6658-6706]
CCTTTGACGTTGGAGTCCACGTTCTTT
[37 nt withheld, positions 6734-6770]
ACCCTATCTCGGTCTATTCTTTTGATTTATAAGGGATTTTGCCGATTTCGGCCTATTGGTTAAAAAATGA
GCTGATTTAACAAAAATTTAACGCGAATTTTAACAAAATATTAACGCTTACAATTTAGGTGGCACTTTTC
GGGGAAATGTGCGCGGAACCCCTATTTGTTTATTTTTCTAAATACATTCAAATATGTATCCGCTCATGAG
ACAATAACCCTGATAAATGCTTCAATAATATTGAAAAAGGAAGAGTATGAGTATTCAACATTTCCGTGTC
GCCCTTATTCCCTTTTTTGCGGCATTTTGCCTTCCTGTTTTTGCTCACCCAGAAACGCTGGTGAAAGTAA
AAGATGCTGAAGATCAGTTGGGTGCACGAGTGGGTTACATCGAACTGGATCTCAACAGCGGTAAGATCCT
TGAGAGTTTTCGCCCCGAAGAACGTTTTCCAATGATGAGCACTTTTAAAGTTCTGCTATGTGGCGCGGTA
TTATCCCGTATTGACGCCGGGCAAGAGCAACTCGGTCGCCGCATACACTATTCTCAGAATGACTTGGTTG
AGTACTCACCAGTCACAGAAAAGCATCTTACGGATGGCATGACAGTAAGAGAATTATGCAGTGCTGCCAT
AACCATGAGTGATAACACTGCGGCCAACTTACTTCTGACAACGATCGGAGGACCGAAGGAGCTAACCGCT
TTTTTGCACAACATGGGGGATCATGTAACTCGCCTTGATCGTTGGGAACCGGAGCTGAATGAAGCCATAC
CAAACGACGAGCGTGACACCACGATGCCTGTAGCAATGGCAACAACGTTGCGCAAACTATTAACTGGCGA
ACTACTTACTCTAGCTTCCCGGCAACAATTAATAGACTGGATGGAGGCGGATAAAGTTGCAGGACCACTT
CTGCGCTCGGCCCTTCCGGCTGGCTGGTTTATTGCTGATAAATCTGGAGCCGGTGAGCGTGGGTCTCGCG
GTATCATTGCAGCACTGGGGCCAGATGGTAAGCCCTCCCGTATCGTAGTTATCTACACGACGGGGAGTCA
GGCAACTATGGATGAACGAAATAGACAGATCGCTGAGATAGGTGCCTCACTGATTAAGCATTGGTAACTG
TCAGACCAAGTTTACTCATATATACTTTAGATTGATTTAAAACTTCATTTTTAATTTAAAAGGATCTAGG
TGAAGATCCTTTTTGATAATCTCATGACCAAAATCCCTTAACGTGAGTTTTCGTTCCACTGAGCGTCAGA
CCCCGTAGAAAAGATCAAAGGATCTTCTTGAGATCCTTTTTTTCTGCGCGTAATCTGCTGCTTGCAAACA
AAAAAACCACCGCTACCAGCGGTGGTTTGTTTGCCGGATCAAGAGCTACCAACTCTTTTTCCGAAGGTAA
CTGGCTTCAGCAGAGCGCAGATACCAAATACTGTTCTTCTAGTGTAGCCGTAGTTAGGCCACCACTTCAA
GAACTCTGTAGCACCGCCTACATACCTCGCTCTGCTAATCCTGTTACCAGTGGCTGCTGCCAGTGGCGAT
AAGTCGTGTCTTACCGGGTTGGACTCAAGACGATAGTTACCGGATAAGGCGCAGCGGTCGGGCTGAACGG
GGGGTTCGTGCACACAGCCCAGCTTGGAGCGAACGACCTACACCGAACTGAGATACCTACAGCGTGAGCT
ATGAGAAAGCGCCACGCTTCCCGAAGGGAGAAAGGCGGACAGGTATCCGGTAAGCGGCAGGGTCGGAACA
GGAGAGCGCACGAGGGAGCTTCCAGGGGGAAACGCCTGGTATCTTTATAGTCCTGTCGGGTTTCGCCACC
TCTGACTTGAGCGTCGATTTTTGTGATGCTCGTCAGGGGGGCGGAGCCTATGGAAAAACGCCAGCAACGC
GGCCTTTTTACGGTTCCTGGCCTTTTGCTGGCCTTTTGCTCACATGTTCTTTCCTGCGTTATCCCCTGAT
TCTGTGGATAACCGTATTACCGCCTTTGAGTGAGCTGATACCGCTCGCCGCAGCCGAACGACCGAGCGCA
GCGAGTCAGTGAGCGAGGAAGCGGAAGAGCGCCCAATACGCAAACCGCCTCTCCCCGCGCGTTGGCCGAT
TCATTAATGCAGCTGGCACGACAGGTTTCCCGACTGGAAAGCGGGCAGTGAGCGCAACGCAATTAATGTG
AGTTAGCTCACTCATTAGGCACCCCAGGCTTTACACTTTATGCTTCCGGCTCGTATGTTGTGTGGAATTG
TGAGCGGATAACAATTTCACACAGGAAACAGCTATGACCATGATTACGCCAAGCGCGCA
Features (pLannotate 1.2.2; 29 found; start..end, strand, type, name):
     46..272     +  promoter       RSV promoter: Rous sarcoma virus enhancer/promoter
    273..453     +  LTR            5' LTR (truncated): truncated 5' long terminal repeat (LTR) from HIV-1
    500..625     +  misc_feature   HIV-1 Ψ: packaging signal of human immunodeficiency virus type 1
    609..972     +  CDS            HIV-1 gag (fragment): gag protein from human immunodeficiency virus 1; gag
   1118..1351    +  misc_feature   RRE: The Rev response element (RRE) of HIV-1 allows for Rev-dependent mRNA export from the nucleus to the cytoplasm.
   1748..1834    +  CDS            hph (fragment): KHYB_ECOLX - Experimental evidence at protein level: Swiss-Prot protein existence level 1. The aminoglycoside phosphotransferases achieve inactivation of their antibiotic substrates by phosphorylation. Only phosphorylates hygromycin and closely related compounds such as demethyl analogs and destomycin. From Escherichia coli.
   1888..2005    +  misc_feature   cPPT/CTS: central polypurine tract and central termination sequence of HIV-1
   2122..2425    +  enhancer       CMV enhancer: human cytomegalovirus immediate early enhancer
   2426..2629    +  promoter       CMV promoter: human cytomegalovirus (CMV) immediate early promoter
   2717..2737    +  CDS            3xFLAG (fragment): three tandem FLAG® epitope tags
   2741..3829    +  CDS            OPRM1 (fragment): OPRM_HUMAN - Also known as MOR1. Experimental evidence at protein level: Swiss-Prot protein existence level 1. Receptor for endogenous opioids such as beta-endorphin and endomorphin. Receptor for natural and synthetic opioids including morphine, heroin, DAMGO, fentanyl, etorphine, buprenorphin and methadone (PubMed:7905839, PubMed:7957926, PubMed:7891175, PubMed:12589820, PubMed:9689128). Agonist binding to the receptor induces coupling to an inactive GDP-bound heterotrimeric G-protein complex and subsequent exchange of GDP for GTP in the G-protein alpha subunit leading to dissociation of the
   3839..4561    +  CDS            cEGFP: cEGFP is a basic (constitutively fluorescent) green fluorescent protein published in 2008, derived from Aequorea victoria.
   4583..4948    +  CDS            HV02_CANLF: Experimental evidence at protein level: Swiss-Prot protein existence level 1. From Canis lupus familiaris (Dog) (Canis familiaris).
   4967..5555    +  misc_feature   WPRE: woodchuck hepatitis virus posttranscriptional regulatory element
   5606..5625    +  misc_feature   cPPT/CTS (fragment): central polypurine tract and central termination sequence of HIV-1
   5627..5860    +  LTR            3' LTR (ΔU3): self-inactivating 3' long terminal repeat (LTR) from HIV-1
   5938..6059    +  polyA_signal   SV40 poly(A) signal: SV40 polyadenylation signal
   6099..6234    +  rep_origin     SV40 ori: SV40 origin of replication
   6255..6273    -  promoter       T7 promoter: promoter for bacteriophage T7 RNA polymerase
   6281..6436    +  CDS            lacZα (fragment): LacZα fragment of β-galactosidase; lacZ fragment
   6441..6869    +  rep_origin     f1 ori (sequence partly withheld): f1 bacteriophage origin of replication; arrow indicates direction of (+) strand synthesis
   6922..7026    +  promoter       AmpR promoter: bla
   7027..7887    +  CDS            AmpR: β-lactamase; bla; confers resistance to ampicillin, carbenicillin, and related antibiotics
   8058..8646    +  rep_origin     ori: high-copy-number ColE1/pMB1/pBR322/pUC origin of replication
   8829..8921    +  CDS            lacI (fragment): lac repressor; lacI; The lac repressor binds to the lac operator to inhibit transcription in E. coli. This inhibition can be relieved by adding lactose or isopropyl-β-D-thiogalactopyranoside (IPTG).
   8934..8955    +  protein_bind   CAP binding site: CAP binding activates transcription in the presence of cAMP. E. coli catabolite activator protein
   8970..9000    +  promoter       lac promoter: promoter for the E. coli lac operon
   9008..9024    +  protein_bind   lac operator: The lac repressor binds to the lac operator to inhibit transcription in E. coli. This inhibition can be relieved by adding lactose or isopropyl-β-D-thiogalactopyranoside (IPTG). lac repressor encoded by lacI
   9069..18      +  promoter       T3 promoter (across the origin): promoter for bacteriophage T3 RNA polymerase
