[The description below was written by a language model from this plasmid's Addgene catalogue record and pLannotate feature annotations shown in this document.]
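Description:
M-SPOTIT1.1 is a 9,069 bp third-generation-style, self-inactivating lentiviral transfer plasmid built on the PLX208 backbone, from which the hygromycin resistance cassette has been removed (only a short hph remnant is still annotated). It can be used for direct mammalian expression or packaged into lentivirus. An RSV promoter fused to a truncated HIV-1 5' LTR drives genomic RNA production. The HIV-1 Ψ packaging signal with a partial gag sequence, the RRE and the cPPT/CTS support packaging, Rev-dependent nuclear export and transduction, and the ΔU3 3' LTR inactivates the LTR promoter after integration. In bacteria the plasmid replicates from a high-copy ColE1/pUC-type origin and is selected with ampicillin. An f1 ori, an SV40 ori and poly(A) signal, and residual lac, T7 and T3 elements are also present. With the hygromycin cassette gone, no mammalian selection marker is annotated.

The payload, cloned between NheI and MluI downstream of the CMV enhancer/promoter, is a roughly 2.3 kb single-chain opioid sensor. The annotated reading frame begins with an N-terminal FLAG epitope, followed by most of the human mu-opioid receptor (OPRM1) and a circularly permuted EGFP. The final segment is matched by the annotation tool to an immunoglobulin heavy-chain variable region, which suggests an antibody-type binding domain, though the record does not state its identity or role. A WPRE after the coding sequence enhances transcript stability and expression. According to the record, the construct expresses a mu-opioid receptor-based circularly permuted green fluorescent protein sensor, developed as a single protein-chain reporter for detecting opioids at cellular resolution.
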