Addgene plasmid #171216: M-SPOTIT1.1
Purpose: Expresses a mu-opioid receptor-based circular permuted green fluorescent protein sensor
Depositing lab: Wenjing Wang. Depositing organization: University of Michigan. Publication: Designing a Single Protein-Chain Reporter for Opioid Detection at Cellular Resolution. Kroning KE, Wang W. Angew Chem Int Ed Engl. 2021 Mar 4. doi: 10.1002/anie.202101262. PubMed 33662184.
Backbone
  Vector backbone: PLX208
  Backbone size w/o insert (bp): 6783
  Total vector size (bp): 9069
  Modifications to backbone: no Hygromycin
  Vector type: Mammalian Expression, Lentiviral
Growth in bacteria
  Bacterial resistance: Ampicillin, 100 μg/mL
  Growth temperature: 37°C
  Growth strain: NEB Stable
  Copy number: Unknown
Gene/Insert
  Gene/Insert name: M-SPOTIT1.1
  Species: H. sapiens (human)
  Insert size (bp): 2286
  Promoter: CMV
  Tag / fusion protein: FLAG tag (N terminal on insert)
  Cloning method: Restriction Enzyme; 5′ cloning site NheI (unknown if destroyed); 3′ cloning site MluI (unknown if destroyed)
  Sequencing primers: 5′ CGCAAATGGGCGGTAGGCGTG; 3′ cacatagcgtaaaaggagcaacatag
Terms and licenses: Academic/Nonprofit Terms; Industry Terms: Not Available to Industry
How to cite: M-SPOTIT1.1 was a gift from Wenjing Wang (Addgene plasmid # 171216 ; http://n2t.net/addgene:171216 ; RRID:Addgene_171216)
